Addgene plasmid #199135: RB807
Purpose: This plasmid contains a barcoding cassette which gets integrated at Neut5 locus in Candida albicans genome
Depositing lab: Richard Bennett. Depositing organization: Brown University. Publication: Aneuploidy and gene dosage regulate filamentation and host colonization by Candida albicans. Kakade P, Sircaik S, Maufrais C, Ene IV, Bennett RJ. Proc Natl Acad Sci U S A. 2023 Mar 14;120(11):e2218163120. doi: 10.1073/pnas.2218163120. Epub 2023 Mar 9. PubMed 36893271.
Backbone
  Vector backbone: pRS314
  Backbone manufacturer: ATCC
  Backbone size w/o insert (bp): 6599
  Vector type: Yeast Expression
  Selectable markers: Nourseothricin
Growth in bacteria
  Bacterial resistance: Ampicillin, 100 μg/mL
  Growth temperature: 37°C
  Growth strain: DH5alpha
  Copy number: High Copy
Gene/Insert
  Gene/Insert name: 100 bp barcoding cassette
  Species: Synthetic
  Insert size (bp): 100
  Cloning method: Restriction Enzyme; 5′ cloning site SpeI (unknown if destroyed); 3′ cloning site ClaI (unknown if destroyed)
  Sequencing primers: 5′ GTGCCGTAAAGCACTAAATCGG; 3′ GTTACCTCACTCATTAGGCACCCC
Terms and licenses: Academic/Nonprofit Terms; Industry Terms: Not Available to Industry
Depositor comments: After restriction digestion with NgoMIV, this plasmid can be used to transform Candida strains which would barcode it with unique DNA barcodes
How to cite: RB807 was a gift from Richard Bennett (Addgene plasmid # 199135 ; http://n2t.net/addgene:199135 ; RRID:Addgene_199135)
