[The description below was written by a language model from this plasmid's Addgene catalogue record and pLannotate feature annotations shown in this document.]
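Description:
RB807 is a Candida albicans integrating plasmid built on the pRS314 yeast shuttle backbone, designed to deliver a short synthetic DNA barcode to the Neut5 locus of the C. albicans genome. It is propagated in E. coli through a high-copy ColE1/pUC-type origin with ampicillin selection (AmpR under its own bla promoter). It also retains the usual pRS314 and pBluescript-derived elements: the S. cerevisiae TRP1 auxotrophic marker with its promoter, a CEN6/ARS segment for centromeric maintenance in budding yeast, fragments of the f1/M13 phage origin, and remnants of the lacZα/lac promoter region with flanking T7 and T3 promoters.

The payload is a 100 bp synthetic barcoding cassette, cloned between SpeI and ClaI sites. The feature table does not annotate the barcode itself, nor any Neut5 homology sequences. These presumably lie in the unannotated stretches around the interrupted multiple cloning site fragments, but the record does not define their positions. Selection in Candida is provided by a nourseothricin resistance cassette: a streptothricin acetyltransferase coding sequence flanked by the Ashbya gossypii TEF promoter and TEF terminator, sitting between the T7 and T3 promoters.

According to the depositor, the plasmid is digested with NgoMIV before transformation into Candida strains, so that the cassette integrates at Neut5 and nourseothricin-resistant transformants carry a unique DNA barcode. The associated study concerns aneuploidy, gene dosage, filamentation and host colonization in C. albicans. Barcodes of this kind could distinguish strains from one another in that setting, although the record does not describe the readout.
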