Features (pLannotate 1.2.2; 23 found; start..end, strand, type, name):
    137..186     +  misc_feature   bom (fragment): basis of mobility region from pBR322
    324..471     +  promoter       TRP1 promoter: S. cerevisiae TRP1
    472..1146    +  CDS            TRP1: phosphoribosylanthranilate isomerase, required for tryptophan biosynthesis; S. cerevisiae TRP1; yeast auxotrophic marker
   1197..1248    +  misc_feature   bom (fragment): basis of mobility region from pBR322
   1249..1576    -  rep_origin     M13 ori (fragment) (sequence partly withheld): M13 bacteriophage origin of replication; arrow indicates direction of (+) strand synthesis
   1890..2019    -  rep_origin     f1 ori (fragment) (sequence partly withheld): f1 bacteriophage origin of replication; arrow indicates direction of (+) strand synthesis
   2023..2180    -  CDS            lacZα (fragment): LacZα fragment of β-galactosidase; lacZ fragment
   2183..2201    +  promoter       T7 promoter: promoter for bacteriophage T7 RNA polymerase
   2274..2471    -  terminator     TEF terminator: Ashbya gossypii TEF terminator
   2489..3058    -  CDS            sta: STA_STRLA - Experimental evidence at protein level: Swiss-Prot protein existence level 1. Involved in resistance to streptothricin, a broad-spectrum antibiotic produced by streptomycetes. Detoxifies streptothricin via acetylation of the beta amino group of the first beta-lysyl moiety of streptothricin. From Streptomyces lavendulae.
   3072..3415    -  promoter       TEF promoter: Ashbya gossypii TEF promoter
   3484..3502    -  promoter       T3 promoter: promoter for bacteriophage T3 RNA polymerase
   3547..3563    -  protein_bind   lac operator: The lac repressor binds to the lac operator to inhibit transcription in E. coli. This inhibition can be relieved by adding lactose or isopropyl-β-D-thiogalactopyranoside (IPTG). lac repressor encoded by lacI
   3571..3593    +  misc_feature   MCS (fragment): pBluescript multiple cloning site
   3649..3677    +  misc_feature   MCS (fragment): pBluescript multiple cloning site
   3942..3972    -  promoter       lac promoter: promoter for the E. coli lac operon
   3987..4008    -  protein_bind   CAP binding site: CAP binding activates transcription in the presence of cAMP. E. coli catabolite activator protein
   4021..4113    -  CDS            lacI (fragment): lac repressor; lacI; The lac repressor binds to the lac operator to inhibit transcription in E. coli. This inhibition can be relieved by adding lactose or isopropyl-β-D-thiogalactopyranoside (IPTG).
   4296..4884    -  rep_origin     ori: high-copy-number ColE1/pMB1/pBR322/pUC origin of replication
   5055..5915    -  CDS            AmpR: β-lactamase; bla; confers resistance to ampicillin, carbenicillin, and related antibiotics
   5916..6020    -  promoter       AmpR promoter: bla
   6057..6560    +  misc_feature   CEN/ARS: S. cerevisiae CEN6 centromere fused to an autonomously replicating sequence
   6628..35      +  CDS            rop (fragment) (across the origin): Rop protein, which maintains plasmids at low copy number; rop
>Addgene plasmid #199135 | RB807 | addgene full sequence | sequence record 392557 | Addgene NGS Result
TCGCGCGTTTCGGTGATGACGGTGAAAACCTCTGACACATGCAGCTCCCGGAGACGGTCACAGCTTGTCT
GTAAGCGGATGCCGGGAGCAGACAAGCCCGTCAGGGCGCGTCAGCGGGTGTTGGCGGGTGTCGGGGCTGG
CTTAACTATGCGGCATCAGAGCAGATTGTACTGAGAGTGCACCATAGATCACGACATTACTATATATATA
ATATAGGAAGCATTTAATAGAACAGCATCGTAATATATGTGTACTTTGCAGTTATGACGCCAGATGGCAG
TAGTGGAAGATATTCTTTATTGAAAAATAGCTTGTCACCTTACGTACAATCTTGATCCGGAGCTTTTCTT
TTTTTGCCGATTAAGAATTAATTCGGTCGAAAAAAGAAAAGGAGAGGGCCAAGAGGGAGGGCATTGGTGA
CTATTGAGCACGTGAGTATACGTGATTAAGCACACAAAGGCAGCTTGGAGTATGTCTGTTATTAATTTCA
CAGGTAGTTCTGGTCCATTGGTGAAAGTTTGCGGCTTGCAGAGCACAGAGGCCGCAGAATGTGCTCTAGA
TTCCGATGCTGACTTGCTGGGTATTATATGTGTGCCCAATAGAAAGAGAACAATTGACCCGGTTATTGCA
AGGAAAATTTCAAGTCTTGTAAAAGCATATAAAAATAGTTCAGGCACTCCGAAATACTTGGTTGGCGTGT
TTCGTAATCAACCTAAGGAGGATGTTTTGGCTCTGGTCAATGATTACGGCATTGATATCGTCCAACTGCA
TGGAGATGAGTCGTGGCAAGAATACCAAGAGTTCCTCGGTTTGCCAGTTATTAAAAGACTCGTATTTCCA
AAAGACTGCAACATACTACTCAGTGCAGCTTCACAGAAACCTCATTCGTTTATTCCCTTGTTTGATTCAG
AAGCAGGTGGGACAGGTGAACTTTTGGATTGGAACTCGATTTCTGACTGGGTTGGAAGGCAAGAGAGCCC
CGAAAGCTTACATTTTATGTTAGCTGGTGGACTGACGCCAGAAAATGTTGGTGATGCGCTTAGATTAAAT
GGCGTTATTGGTGTTGATGTAAGCGGAGGTGTGGAGACAAATGGTGTAAAAGACTCTAACAAAATAGCAA
ATTTCGTCAAAAATGCTAAGAAATAGGTTATTACTGAGTAGTATTTATTTAAGTATTGTTTGTGCACTTG
CCGATCTATGCGGTGTGAAATACCGCACAGATGCGTAAGGAGAAAATACCGCATCAGGAAATTGTAAGCG
TTAATATTTTGTTAAAATTCGCGTTAAATTTTTGTTAAATCAGCTCATTTTTTAACCAATAGGCCGAAAT
CGGCAAAATCCCTTATAAATCAAAAGAATAGACCGAGATAGGGT
[37 nt withheld, positions 1375-1411]
AAAGAACGTGGACTCCAACGTCAAAGG
[49 nt withheld, positions 1439-1487]
T
[87 nt withheld, positions 1489-1575]
GGCCGGCTAGGCCTTAACCCACTGAATTCTACATCGAACAAGAGAAACCTTTTTTTTTACTTTTTTCAAA
CTTGAACAAAGAAAAGAAAAAGAAAAAGAAAAAGCAATCACAGCTTATTAACGATTCGTGTTTAAATAAT
CAATTGAAAGGAAAATAGAAGATTTTTGAAAAAAAGTTATTGGTATTTATTAACTTAATATATCAGTAAC
ATCAAGAGAAAGAAACTGAATTATAAACAGAGTATGTGAAGCAATTGCAATTGCAATTATTAGAGATCCA
GAAAACTGAATTGTGCTTGAATACCACTTGTTTACCGGCG
[124 nt withheld, positions 1896-2019]
CCATTCGCCATTCAGGCTGCGCAACTGTTGGGAAGGGCGATCGGTGCGGGCCTCTTCGCTATTACGCCAG
CTGGCGAAAGGGGGATGTGCTGCAAGGCGATTAAGTTGGGTAACGCCAGGGTTTTCCCAGTCACGACGTT
GTAAAACGACGGCCAGTGAATTGTAATACGACTCACTATAGGGCGAATTGGGTACCGAATTCGAGCTCGT
TTAAACGTCGACACTGGATGGCGGCGTTAGTATCGAATCGACAGCAGTATAGCGACCAGCATTCACATAC
GATTGACGCATGATATTACTTTCTGCGCACTTAACTTCGCATCTGGGCAGATGATGTCGAGGCGAAAAAA
AATATAAATCACGCTAACATTTGATTAAAATAGAACAACTACAATATAAAAAAACTATACAAATGACAAG
TTCTTGAAAACAAGAATCTTTTTATTGTCAGTACTGACTCGAGTTATTATGGACATGGCATAGACATATA
CAAAGCTTGTTCACCATCGGAAGCAGTACCATCGTATAAAGCAGTATCCAAACCACACAAAGTGAAACCC
ATTCTTCTATAAGCATGAATAGCTGGAGCATTAACATTGGTAACTTCCAACCACAAATGACCAGCACCTC
TTTCTCTGGCGAATTCAGTAGCCAAACCCATCAAAGCTCTACCAACACCATGACCTCTATGTTCTGGAGC
AACTTCAATATCTTCAACAGTCAATCTTCTGTTCCAACCAGAATAAGAAACAACAACGAAACCAGCCAAA
TCACCATCATCACCATAAGCAACGAAAGTTCTAGAATCTGGATCACCATCTTCACCAGCATCGGATTCAT
CATCGGATTCATCATCTGGGAAAACCTTAGTCAATGGTGGATCAACTGGAACTTCTCTCAAAGTGAAACC
ATCACCAGTAGCAGTAACTCTAAAAACAGTATCGGTAGTGAAAGAACCATCCAAAGCTTCAATAGCTTCA
GCATCACCTGGAACAGAAGTTCTGTATCTATAAGCAGTATCATCCAAAGTAGTAGACATAATTGTAGGAT
CCGGTTGTTTATGTTCGGATGTGATGTGAGAACTGTATCCTAGCAAGATTTTAAAAGGAAGTATATGAAA
GAAGAACCTCAGTGGCAAATCCTAACCTTTTATATTTCTCTACAGGGGCGCGGCGTGGGGACAATTCAAC
GCGTCTGTGAGGGGAGCGTTTCCCTGCTCGCAGGTCTGCAGCGAGGAGCCGTAATTTTTGCTTCGCGCCG
TGCGGCCATCAAAATGTATGGACGCAAATGATTATACATGGGGATGTATGGGCTAAATGTACGGGCGACA
GTCACATCATGCCCCTGAGCTGCGCACGTCAAGACTGTCAAGGAGGGTATTCTGGGCCTCCATGTCGCTG
GCCGGGTGACCCGGCGGGGACGAGGCAAGCTTGATATCCCGCGGTGGAGCTCCAGCTTTTGTTCCCTTTA
GTGAGGGTTAATTTCGAGCTTGGCGTAATCATGGTCATAGCTGTTTCCTGTGTGAAATTGTTATCCGCTC
ACAATTCCACATGGCGGCCGCTCTAGAACTAGTGATGTCCACGAGGTCTCTCAGTCGATCACAAGCGAGC
AGTCGACCTGCAGCGTACGATCGATACCGTCGACCTCGAGGGGGGGCCGGAAGGACGATGAAGGAGAGAA
AGTAGTAAGACAATATGACTTTGGACAGACATGAGATAAAAGTTTTAAAGGACAAGAAAAGGTTCGGGTT
AAAAGATGAGTATTGTATTTTTTCAAAATATCAATGCTTTTTCTGTTCTTGGGTTAGTGGTACCACCATT
GGTGATAAAACCTTTGGGGAGCCTCCTCCGAGCTTTCTCTTTGTTACTTTTTTTCTCAACTGATACTTGT
CATTCTTACTACAATTACAGGCCTAGCCGGCCCAACATAGGAGCCGGAAGCATAAAGTGTAAAGCCTGGG
GTGCCTAATGAGTGAGCTAACTCACATTAATTGCGTTGCGCTCACTGCCCGCTTTCCAGTCGGGAAACCT
GTCGTGCCAGCTGCATTAATGAATCGGCCAACGCGCGGGGAGAGGCGGTTTGCGTATTGGGCGCTCTTCC
GCTTCCTCGCTCACTGACTCGCTGCGCTCGGTCGTTCGGCTGCGGCGAGCGGTATCAGCTCACTCAAAGG
CGGTAATACGGTTATCCACAGAATCAGGGGATAACGCAGGAAAGAACATGTGAGCAAAAGGCCAGCAAAA
GGCCAGGAACCGTAAAAAGGCCGCGTTGCTGGCGTTTTTCCATAGGCTCCGCCCCCCTGACGAGCATCAC
AAAAATCGACGCTCAAGTCAGAGGTGGCGAAACCCGACAGGACTATAAAGATACCAGGCGTTTCCCCCTG
GAAGCTCCCTCGTGCGCTCTCCTGTTCCGACCCTGCCGCTTACCGGATACCTGTCCGCCTTTCTCCCTTC
GGGAAGCGTGGCGCTTTCTCATAGCTCACGCTGTAGGTATCTCAGTTCGGTGTAGGTCGTTCGCTCCAAG
CTGGGCTGTGTGCACGAACCCCCCGTTCAGCCCGACCGCTGCGCCTTATCCGGTAACTATCGTCTTGAGT
CCAACCCGGTAAGACACGACTTATCGCCACTGGCAGCAGCCACTGGTAACAGGATTAGCAGAGCGAGGTA
TGTAGGCGGTGCTACAGAGTTCTTGAAGTGGTGGCCTAACTACGGCTACACTAGAAGAACAGTATTTGGT
ATCTGCGCTCTGCTGAAGCCAGTTACCTTCGGAAAAAGAGTTGGTAGCTCTTGATCCGGCAAACAAACCA
CCGCTGGTAGCGGTGGTTTTTTTGTTTGCAAGCAGCAGATTACGCGCAGAAAAAAAGGATCTCAAGAAGA
TCCTTTGATCTTTTCTACGGGGTCTGACGCTCAGTGGAACGAAAACTCACGTTAAGGGATTTTGGTCATG
AGATTATCAAAAAGGATCTTCACCTAGATCCTTTTAAATTAAAAATGAAGTTTTAAATCAATCTAAAGTA
TATATGAGTAAACTTGGTCTGACAGTTACCAATGCTTAATCAGTGAGGCACCTATCTCAGCGATCTGTCT
ATTTCGTTCATCCATAGTTGCCTGACTCCCCGTCGTGTAGATAACTACGATACGGGAGGGCTTACCATCT
GGCCCCAGTGCTGCAATGATACCGCGAGACCCACGCTCACCGGCTCCAGATTTATCAGCAATAAACCAGC
CAGCCGGAAGGGCCGAGCGCAGAAGTGGTCCTGCAACTTTATCCGCCTCCATCCAGTCTATTAATTGTTG
CCGGGAAGCTAGAGTAAGTAGTTCGCCAGTTAATAGTTTGCGCAACGTTGTTGCCATTGCTACAGGCATC
GTGGTGTCACGCTCGTCGTTTGGTATGGCTTCATTCAGCTCCGGTTCCCAACGATCAAGGCGAGTTACAT
GATCCCCCATGTTGTGCAAAAAAGCGGTTAGCTCCTTCGGTCCTCCGATCGTTGTCAGAAGTAAGTTGGC
CGCAGTGTTATCACTCATGGTTATGGCAGCACTGCATAATTCTCTTACTGTCATGCCATCCGTAAGATGC
TTTTCTGTGACTGGTGAGTACTCAACCAAGTCATTCTGAGAATAGTGTATGCGGCGACCGAGTTGCTCTT
GCCCGGCGTCAATACGGGATAATACCGCGCCACATAGCAGAACTTTAAAAGTGCTCATCATTGGAAAACG
TTCTTCGGGGCGAAAACTCTCAAGGATCTTACCGCTGTTGAGATCCAGTTCGATGTAACCCACTCGTGCA
CCCAACTGATCTTCAGCATCTTTTACTTTCACCAGCGTTTCTGGGTGAGCAAAAACAGGAAGGCAAAATG
CCGCAAAAAAGGGAATAAGGGCGACACGGAAATGTTGAATACTCATACTCTTCCTTTTTCAATATTATTG
AAGCATTTATCAGGGTTATTGTCTCATGAGCGGATACATATTTGAATGTATTTAGAAAAATAAACAAATA
GGGGTTCCGCGCACATTTCCCCGAAAAGTGCCACCTGGGTCCTTTTCATCACGTGCTATAAAAATAATTA
TAATTTAAATTTTTTAATATAAATATATAAATTAAAAATAGAAAGTAAAAAAAGAAATTAAAGAAAAAAT
AGTTTTTGTTTTCCGAAGATGTAAAAGACTCTAGGGGGATCGCCAACAAATACTACCTTTTATCTTGCTC
TTCCTGCTCTCAGGTATTAATGCCGAATTGTTTCATCTTGTCTGTGTAGAAGACCACACACGAAAATCCT
GTGATTTTACATTTTACTTATCGTTAATCGAATGTATATCTATTTAATCTGCTTTTCTTGTCTAATAAAT
ATATATGTAAAGTACGCTTTTTGTTGAAATTTTTTAAACCTTTGTTTATTTTTTTTTCTTCATTCCGTAA
CTCTTCTACCTTCTTTATTTACTTTCTAAAATCCAAATACAAAACATAAAAATAAATAAACACAGAGTAA
ATTCCCAAATTATTCCATCATTAAAAGATACGAGGCGCGTGTAAGTTACAGGCAAGCGATCCGTCTAAGA
AACCATTATTATCATGACATTAACCTATAAAAATAGGCGTATCACGAGGCCCTTTCGTC
