>Addgene plasmid #199135 | RB807 | depositor partial sequence | sequence record 385632 | Barcoding cassette containing BC15 cloned in pDIS3 at SpeI_ClaI sites by CPEC method
TGGCGGCCGCTCTAGAACTAGTGATGTCCACGAGGTCTCTCAGTCGATCACAAGCGAGCAGTCGACCTGC
AGCGTACGATCGATACCGTCGACCTCGAGG
